Addgene plasmid #119628: pC0.265
Purpose: Level 0 Part. CDS
Depositing lab: Alistair McCormick. Depositing organization: University of Edinburgh. Publication: CyanoGate: A Modular Cloning Suite for Engineering Cyanobacteria Based on the Plant MoClo Syntax. Vasudevan R, Gale GAR, Schiavon AA, Puzorjov A, Malin J, Gillespie MD, Vavitsas K, Zulkower V, Wang B, Howe CJ, Lea-Smith DJ, McCormick AJ. Plant Physiol. 2019 May;180(1):39-55. doi: 10.1104/pp.18.01401. Epub 2019 Feb 28. PubMed 30819783.
Backbone
  Vector backbone: pICH41308
  Backbone size w/o insert (bp): 2247
  Vector type: Synthetic Biology
Growth in bacteria
  Bacterial resistance: Spectinomycin, 50 μg/mL
  Growth temperature: 37°C
  Growth strain: DH5alpha
  Copy number: High Copy
Gene/Insert
  Gene/Insert name: LacI
  Insert size (bp): 1080
  Mutation: bp 489 A to G, bp 829 A to G
  Cloning method: Restriction Enzyme; 5′ cloning site BpiI (destroyed during cloning); 3′ cloning site BpiI (destroyed during cloning)
  Sequencing primers: 5′ ttgagtgagctgataccgct; 3′ GTCTCATGAGCGGATACATATTTGAATG
Terms and licenses: Academic/Nonprofit Terms; Industry Terms: Not Available to Industry
Depositor comments: LacI, for repression at lacO domains (CDS). Please visit https://www.biorxiv.org/content/10.1101/426700v1 for bioRxiv preprint.
How to cite: pC0.265 was a gift from Alistair McCormick (Addgene plasmid # 119628 ; http://n2t.net/addgene:119628 ; RRID:Addgene_119628)
