[The description below was written by a language model from this plasmid's Addgene catalogue record and pLannotate feature annotations shown in this document.]
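Description:
pC0.265 is a Level 0 coding-sequence part from the CyanoGate modular cloning suite, a toolkit that extends the plant MoClo Golden Gate syntax to the engineering of cyanobacteria. It is built on the pICH41308 backbone, the standard MoClo acceptor for CDS modules, and the sequenced plasmid is 3,333 nt long. It is maintained in E. coli through a high-copy ColE1/pUC-type origin and selected with spectinomycin via the aadA aminoglycoside adenylyltransferase gene. The feature table places an AmpR (bla) promoter upstream of this marker. It also shows short integrase and gentamicin acetyltransferase fragments, which are probably non-functional remnants of the integron-derived cassette that aadA came from.

The payload is the roughly 1.08 kb LacI open reading frame, encoding the lac repressor. The repressor binds lacO operator sequences to block transcription, and this block is relieved by lactose or IPTG. The annotation detects the main lacI coding region plus a short additional lacI-matching fragment just upstream. The record lists two A-to-G substitutions, at positions 489 and 829 of the insert. It does not explain them, though changes of this kind are commonly made in Golden Gate parts to remove internal Type IIS restriction sites. The insert was cloned through BpiI sites that were destroyed in the process, as is usual for Level 0 assembly.

As a Level 0 part, the plasmid carries no promoter or terminator for LacI. It is meant to be combined with promoter, terminator and other modules in later Golden Gate reactions to build transcription units. These supply LacI for repressible or inducible control of lacO-containing promoters in cyanobacterial expression systems.
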