Features (pLannotate 1.2.2; 7 found; start..end, strand, type, name):
    110..214     +  promoter       AmpR promoter: bla
    205..285     -  CDS            int (fragment): INT2_ECOLX - Protein inferred from homology: Swiss-Prot protein existence level 3. Putative integrase believed to be involved in the insertion of antibiotic resistance genes into plasmids and transposons. From Escherichia coli.
    373..429     +  CDS            GmR (fragment): gentamycin acetyltransferase; aacC1; confers resistance to gentamycin
    436..1224    +  CDS            aadA: S3AD_ECOLX - Experimental evidence at protein level: Swiss-Prot protein existence level 1. Mediates bacterial resistance to the antibiotics streptomycin and spectinomycin. From Escherichia coli.
   1398..1986    +  rep_origin     ori: high-copy-number ColE1/pMB1/pBR322/pUC origin of replication
   2169..2218    +  CDS            lacI (fragment): lac repressor; lacI; The lac repressor binds to the lac operator to inhibit transcription in E. coli. This inhibition can be relieved by adding lactose or isopropyl-β-D-thiogalactopyranoside (IPTG).
   2236..3317    +  CDS            lacI (fragment): lac repressor; lacI; The lac repressor binds to the lac operator to inhibit transcription in E. coli. This inhibition can be relieved by adding lactose or isopropyl-β-D-thiogalactopyranoside (IPTG).
>Addgene plasmid #119628 | pC0.265 | addgene full sequence | sequence record 236993 | Addgene NGS Result
GTGGCTCTTCAGTGGACGAAAGGGCCTCGTGATACGCCTATTTTTATAGGTTAATGTCATGATAATAATG
GTTTCTTAGACGTCAGGTGGCACTTTTCGGGGAAATGTGCGCGGAACCCCTATTTGTTTATTTTTCTAAA
TACATTCAAATATGTATCCGCTCATGAGACAATAACCCTGATAAATGCTTCAATAATATTGAAAAAGGAA
GAGTATGCGCTCACGCAACTGGTCCAGAACCTTGACCGAACGCAGCGGTGGTAACGGCGCAGTGGCGGTT
TTCATGGCTTGTTATGACTGTTTTTTTTTGGGGTACAGTCTATGCCTCGGGCATCCAAGCAGCAAGCGCG
TTACGCCGTGGGTCGATGTTTGATGTTATGGAGCAGCAACGATGTTACGCAGCAGGGCAGTCGCCCTAAA
ACAAAGTTAAACATCATGAGGGAAGCGGTGATCGCCGAAGTATCGACTCAACTATCAGAGGTAGTTGGCG
TCATCGAGCGCCATCTCGAACCGACGTTGCTGGCCGTACATTTGTACGGCTCCGCAGTGGATGGCGGCCT
GAAGCCACACAGCGATATTGATTTGCTGGTTACGGTGACCGTAAGGCTTGATGAAACAACGCGGCGAGCT
TTGATCAACGACCTTTTGGAAACTTCGGCTTCCCCTGGAGAGAGCGAGATTCTCCGCGCTGTAGAAGTCA
CCATTGTTGTGCACGACGACATCATTCCGTGGCGTTATCCAGCTAAGCGCGAACTGCAATTTGGAGAATG
GCAGCGCAATGACATTCTTGCAGGTATCTTCGAGCCAGCCACGATCGACATTGATCTGGCTATCTTGCTG
ACAAAAGCAAGAGAACATAGCGTTGCCTTGGTAGGTCCAGCGGCGGAGGAACTCTTTGATCCGGTTCCTG
AACAGGATCTATTTGAGGCGCTAAATGAAACCTTAACGCTATGGAACTCGCCGCCCGACTGGGCTGGCGA
TGAGCGAAATGTAGTGCTTACGTTGTCCCGCATTTGGTACAGCGCAGTAACCGGCAAAATCGCGCCGAAG
GATGTCGCTGCCGACTGGGCAATGGAGCGCCTGCCGGCCCAGTATCAGCCCGTCATACTTGAAGCTAGAC
AGGCTTATCTTGGACAAGAAGAAGATCGCTTGGCCTCGCGCGCAGATCAGTTGGAAGAATTTGTCCATTA
CGTAAAAGGCGAGATCACCAAGGTAGTCGGCAAATAACTGTCAGACCAAGTTTACTCATATATACTTTAG
ATTGATTTAAAACTTCATTTTTAATTTAAAAGGATCTAGGTGAAGATCCTTTTTGATAATCTCATGACCA
AAATCCCTTAACGTGAGTTTTCGTTCCACTGAGCGTCAGACCCCGTAGAAAAGATCAAAGGATCTTCTTG
AGATCCTTTTTTTCTGCGCGTAATCTGCTGCTTGCAAACAAAAAAACCACCGCTACCAGCGGTGGTTTGT
TTGCCGGATCAAGAGCTACCAACTCTTTTTCCGAAGGTAACTGGCTTCAGCAGAGCGCAGATACCAAATA
CTGTTCTTCTAGTGTAGCCGTAGTTAGGCCACCACTTCAAGAACTCTGTAGCACCGCCTACATACCTCGC
TCTGCTAATCCTGTTACCAGTGGCTGCTGCCAGTGGCGATAAGTCGTGTCTTACCGGGTTGGACTCAAGA
CGATAGTTACCGGATAAGGCGCAGCGGTCGGGCTGAACGGGGGGTTCGTGCACACAGCCCAGCTTGGAGC
GAACGACCTACACCGAACTGAGATACCTACAGCGTGAGCTATGAGAAAGCGCCACGCTTCCCGAAGGGAG
AAAGGCGGACAGGTATCCGGTAAGCGGCAGGGTCGGAACAGGAGAGCGCACGAGGGAGCTTCCAGGGGGA
AACGCCTGGTATCTTTATAGTCCTGTCGGGTTTCGCCACCTCTGACTTGAGCGTCGATTTTTGTGATGCT
CGTCAGGGGGGCGGAGCCTATGGAAAAACGCCAGCAACGCGGCCTTTTTACGGTTCCTGGCCTTTTGCTG
GCCTTTTGCTCACATGTTCTTTCCTGCGTTATCCCCTGATTCTGTGGATAACCGTATTACCGCCTTTGAG
TGAGCTGATACCGCTCGCCGCAGCCGAACGACCGAGCGCAGCGAGTCAGTGAGCGAGGAAGCGGAAGAGC
GCCCAATACGCAAACCGCCTCTCCCCGCGCGTTGGCCGATTCATTAATCACTCTGTGGTCTCAAATGAAA
CCAGTAACGTTATACGATGTCGCAGAGTATGCCGGTGTCTCTTATCAGACCGTTTCCCGCGTGGTGAACC
AGGCCAGCCACGTTTCTGCGAAAACGCGGGAAAAAGTGGAAGCGGCGATGGCGGAGCTGAATTACATTCC
CAACCGCGTGGCACAACAACTGGCGGGCAAACAGTCGTTGCTGATTGGCGTTGCCACCTCCAGTCTGGCC
CTGCACGCGCCGTCGCAAATTGTCGCGGCGATTAAATCTCGCGCCGATCAACTGGGTGCCAGCGTGGTGG
TGTCGATGGTAGAACGAAGCGGCGTCGAAGCCTGTAAAGCGGCGGTGCACAATCTTCTCGCGCAACGCGT
CAGTGGGCTGATCATTAACTATCCGCTGGATGACCAGGATGCCATTGCTGTGGAAGCTGCCTGCACTAAT
GTTCCGGCGTTATTTCTTGATGTCTCTGACCAGACACCCATCAACAGTATTATTTTCTCCCATGAGGACG
GTACGCGACTGGGCGTGGAGCATCTGGTCGCATTGGGTCACCAGCAAATCGCGCTGTTAGCGGGCCCATT
AAGTTCTGTCTCGGCGCGTCTGCGTCTGGCTGGCTGGCATAAATATCTCACTCGCAATCAAATTCAGCCG
ATAGCGGAACGGGAAGGCGACTGGAGTGCCATGTCCGGTTTTCAACAAACCATGCAAATGCTGAATGAGG
GCATCGTTCCCACTGCGATGCTGGTTGCCAACGATCAGATGGCGCTGGGCGCAATGCGCGCCATTACCGA
GTCCGGGCTGCGCGTTGGTGCGGATATCTCGGTAGTGGGATACGACGATACCGAGGACAGCTCATGTTAT
ATCCCGCCGTCAACCACCATCAAACAGGATTTTCGCCTGCTGGGGCAAACCAGCGTGGACCGCTTGCTGC
AACTCTCTCAGGGCCAGGCGGTGAAGGGCAATCAGCTGTTGCCCGTCTCACTGGTGAAAAGAAAAACCAC
CCTGGCGCCCAATACGCAAACCGCCTCTCCCCGCGCGTTGGCCGATTCATTAATGCAGCTGGCACGACAG
GTTTCCCGACTGGAAAGCGGGCAGTGAGCTTTGAGACCACGAA
