>Addgene plasmid #119628 | pC0.265 | depositor partial sequence | sequence record 226150 | LacI
AAACCAGTAACGTTATACGATGTCGCAGAGTATGCCGGTGTCTCTTATCAGACCGTTTCCCGCGTGGTGA
ACCAGGCCAGCCACGTTTCTGCGAAAACGCGGGAAAAAGTGGAAGCGGCGATGGCGGAGCTGAATTACAT
TCCCAACCGCGTGGCACAACAACTGGCGGGCAAACAGTCGTTGCTGATTGGCGTTGCCACCTCCAGTCTG
GCCCTGCACGCGCCGTCGCAAATTGTCGCGGCGATTAAATCTCGCGCCGATCAACTGGGTGCCAGCGTGG
TGGTGTCGATGGTAGAACGAAGCGGCGTCGAAGCCTGTAAAGCGGCGGTGCACAATCTTCTCGCGCAACG
CGTCAGTGGGCTGATCATTAACTATCCGCTGGATGACCAGGATGCCATTGCTGTGGAAGCTGCCTGCACT
AATGTTCCGGCGTTATTTCTTGATGTCTCTGACCAGACACCCATCAACAGTATTATTTTCTCCCATGAGG
ACGGTACGCGACTGGGCGTGGAGCATCTGGTCGCATTGGGTCACCAGCAAATCGCGCTGTTAGCGGGCCC
ATTAAGTTCTGTCTCGGCGCGTCTGCGTCTGGCTGGCTGGCATAAATATCTCACTCGCAATCAAATTCAG
CCGATAGCGGAACGGGAAGGCGACTGGAGTGCCATGTCCGGTTTTCAACAAACCATGCAAATGCTGAATG
AGGGCATCGTTCCCACTGCGATGCTGGTTGCCAACGATCAGATGGCGCTGGGCGCAATGCGCGCCATTAC
CGAGTCCGGGCTGCGCGTTGGTGCGGATATCTCGGTAGTGGGATACGACGATACCGAGGACAGCTCATGT
TATATCCCGCCGTCAACCACCATCAAACAGGATTTTCGCCTGCTGGGGCAAACCAGCGTGGACCGCTTGC
TGCAACTCTCTCAGGGCCAGGCGGTGAAGGGCAATCAGCTGTTGCCCGTCTCACTGGTGAAAAGAAAAAC
CACCCTGGCGCCCAATACGCAAACCGCCTCTCCCCGCGCGTTGGCCGATTCATTAATGCAGCTGGCACGA
CAGGTTTCCCGACTGGAAAGCGGGCAGTGA
